Addgene plasmid #173641: Lenti-sgLrp1b#1/Cre
Purpose: Expresses a Lrp1b-targeting gRNA and Cre-recombinase
Depositing lab: Charles Swanton. Depositing organization: University College London. Publication: A functional taxonomy of tumor suppression in oncogenic KRAS-driven lung cancer. Cai H, Chew SK, Li C, Tsai MK, Andrejka L, Murray CW, Hughes NW, Shuldiner EG, Ashkin EL, Tang R, Hung KL, Chen LC, Lee SYC, Yousefi M, Lin WY, Kunder CA, Cong L, McFarland CD, Petrov DA, Swanton C, Winslow MM. Cancer Discov. 2021 Feb 19. pii: 2159-8290.CD-20-1325. doi: 10.1158/2159-8290.CD-20-1325. PubMed 33608386.
Backbone
  Vector backbone: pLL3.3
  Vector type: Lentiviral, Cre/Lox, CRISPR
Growth in bacteria
  Bacterial resistance: Ampicillin, 100 μg/mL
  Growth temperature: 37°C
  Growth strain: NEB Stable
  Copy number: High Copy
Gene/Insert
  Gene/Insert name: gRNA targeting Lrp1b
  gRNA/shRNA sequence: AAGACGTTCTGAGATCCGAG
  Species: M. musculus (mouse)
  Entrez Gene: Lrp1b (a.k.a. LRP-DIT, 9630004P12Rik)
  Cloning method: Restriction Enzyme; 5′ cloning site unknown (unknown if destroyed); 3′ cloning site unknown (unknown if destroyed)
Terms and licenses: Academic/Nonprofit Terms; Industry Terms: Not Available to Industry
How to cite: Lenti-sgLrp1b#1/Cre was a gift from Charles Swanton (Addgene plasmid # 173641 ; http://n2t.net/addgene:173641 ; RRID:Addgene_173641)
