[The description below was written by a language model from this plasmid's Addgene catalogue record and pLannotate feature annotations shown in this document.]
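Description:
Lenti-sgLrp1b#1/Cre is a lentiviral CRISPR/Cre transfer plasmid of about 7.8 kb built on the pLL3.3 backbone. It delivers a single guide RNA against mouse Lrp1b together with Cre recombinase. In bacteria it is maintained through a high-copy ColE1/pUC-type origin and selected with ampicillin via the β-lactamase gene. The viral portion follows an HIV-1-derived layout. A CMV enhancer/promoter sits upstream of a truncated 5' LTR and drives genomic RNA transcription in packaging cells. This is followed by the Ψ packaging signal with a short gag fragment, the Rev response element for Rev-dependent nuclear export, and the cPPT/CTS element that aids nuclear import of the reverse-transcribed genome. A second truncated LTR, preceded by a nef-derived fragment, closes the provirus. No viral structural or enzymatic genes are intact, so helper functions have to be supplied in trans for particle production.

The payload consists of two independent expression units. A human U6 RNA polymerase III promoter transcribes the Lrp1b-targeting spacer fused to the Streptococcus pyogenes Cas9 guide scaffold. Downstream, the mouse PGK promoter drives the Cre coding sequence, with a WPRE to enhance transcript stability and expression. The vector encodes no Cas9 and no mammalian selection marker or fluorescent reporter, so editing depends on Cas9 provided by the target cells. This arrangement suits models carrying Cre-activated alleles, where Cre recombines loxP-flanked elements in the same transduced cell that receives the guide. The associated publication concerns functional analysis of tumour suppressor genes in oncogenic KRAS-driven lung cancer. The "#1" in the name suggests it is one of several guides designed against Lrp1b.
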