Features (pLannotate 1.2.2; 21 found; start..end, strand, type, name):
     89..141     -  misc_feature   bom (fragment): basis of mobility region from pBR322
    296..675     +  enhancer       CMV enhancer: human cytomegalovirus immediate early enhancer
    676..875     +  promoter       CMV promoter: human cytomegalovirus (CMV) immediate early promoter
    893..1073    +  LTR            5' LTR (truncated): truncated 5' long terminal repeat (LTR) from HIV-1
   1120..1245    +  misc_feature   HIV-1 Ψ: packaging signal of human immunodeficiency virus type 1
   1229..1567    +  CDS            HIV-1 gag (fragment): gag protein from human immunodeficiency virus 1; gag
   1742..1975    +  misc_feature   RRE: The Rev response element (RRE) of HIV-1 allows for Rev-dependent mRNA export from the nucleus to the cytoplasm.
   2352..2452    +  CDS            Rev (fragment): human immunodeficiency virus 1 (HIV-1) Rev protein; rev; enhances nuclear export of unspliced and incompletely spliced viral mRNAs
   2502..2619    +  misc_feature   cPPT/CTS: central polypurine tract and central termination sequence of HIV-1
   2701..2941    +  promoter       U6 promoter: RNA polymerase III promoter for human U6 snRNA
   2971..3046    +  misc_RNA       gRNA scaffold: guide RNA scaffold for the Streptococcus pyogenes CRISPR/Cas9 system
   3099..3591    +  promoter       PGK promoter: mouse phosphoglycerate kinase 1 promoter
   3621..4651    +  CDS            Cre (fragment): site-specific recombinase Cre is a site-specific recombinase from bacteriophage P1. Recombination occurs at loxP sequences.
   4684..4707    +  misc_feature   MCS (fragment): pBluescript multiple cloning site
   4707..5295    +  misc_feature   WPRE: woodchuck hepatitis virus posttranscriptional regulatory element
   5296..5315    +  misc_feature   MCS (fragment): pBluescript multiple cloning site
   5317..5817    +  CDS            nef (fragment): NEF_HV1LA - Experimental evidence at protein level: Swiss-Prot protein existence level 1. Extracellular Nef protein targets CD4(+) T-lymphocytes for apoptosis by interacting with CXCR4 surface receptors. From Human immunodeficiency virus type 1 group M subtype B (isolate Lai) (HIV-1).
   5824..6004    +  LTR            5' LTR (truncated): truncated 5' long terminal repeat (LTR) from HIV-1
   6066..6654    -  rep_origin     ori: high-copy-number ColE1/pMB1/pBR322/pUC origin of replication
   6825..7685    -  CDS            AmpR: β-lactamase; bla; confers resistance to ampicillin, carbenicillin, and related antibiotics
   7686..30      -  promoter       AmpR promoter (across the origin): bla
>Addgene plasmid #173641 | Lenti-sgLrp1b#1/Cre | addgene full sequence | sequence record 363585 | Addgene NGS Result
TTAGAAAAATAAACAAATAGGGGTTCCGCGCACATTTCCCCGAAAAGTGCCACCTGACGTCGACGGATCG
GGAGATCTCCCGATCCCCTATGGTGCACTCTCAGTACAATCTGCTCTGATGCCGCATAGTTAAGCCAGTA
TCTGCTCCCTGCTTGTGTGTTGGAGGTCGCTGAGTAGTGCGCGAGCAAAATTTAAGCTACAACAAGGCAA
GGCTTGACCGACAATTGCATGAAGAATCTGCTTAGGGTTAGGCGTTTTGCGCTGCTTCGCGATGTACGGG
CCAGATATACGCGTTGACATTGATTATTGACTAGTTATTAATAGTAATCAATTACGGGGTCATTAGTTCA
TAGCCCATATATGGAGTTCCGCGTTACATAACTTACGGTAAATGGCCCGCCTGGCTGACCGCCCAACGAC
CCCCGCCCATTGACGTCAATAATGACGTATGTTCCCATAGTAACGCCAATAGGGACTTTCCATTGACGTC
AATGGGTGGAGTATTTACGGTAAACTGCCCACTTGGCAGTACATCAAGTGTATCATATGCCAAGTACGCC
CCCTATTGACGTCAATGACGGTAAATGGCCCGCCTGGCATTATGCCCAGTACATGACCTTATGGGACTTT
CCTACTTGGCAGTACATCTACGTATTAGTCATCGCTATTACCATGGTGATGCGGTTTTGGCAGTACATCA
ATGGGCGTGGATAGCGGTTTGACTCACGGGGATTTCCAAGTCTCCACCCCATTGACGTCAATGGGAGTTT
GTTTTGGCACCAAAATCAACGGGACTTTCCAAAATGTCGTAACAACTCCGCCCCATTGACGCAAATGGGC
GGTAGGCGTGTACGGTGGGAGGTCTATATAAGCAGCGCGTTTTGCCTGTACTGGGTCTCTCTGGTTAGAC
CAGATCTGAGCCTGGGAGCTCTCTGGCTAACTAGGGAACCCACTGCTTAAGCCTCAATAAAGCTTGCCTT
GAGTGCTTCAAGTAGTGTGTGCCCGTCTGTTGTGTGACTCTGGTAACTAGAGATCCCTCAGACCCTTTTA
GTCAGTGTGGAAAATCTCTAGCAGTGGCGCCCGAACAGGGACTTGAAAGCGAAAGGGAAACCAGAGGAGC
TCTCTCGACGCAGGACTCGGCTTGCTGAAGCGCGCACGGCAAGAGGCGAGGGGCGGCGACTGGTGAGTAC
GCCAAAAATTTTGACTAGCGGAGGCTAGAAGGAGAGAGATGGGTGCGAGAGCGTCAGTATTAAGCGGGGG
AGAATTAGATCGCGATGGGAAAAAATTCGGTTAAGGCCAGGGGGAAAGAAAAAATATAAATTAAAACATA
TAGTATGGGCAAGCAGGGAGCTAGAACGATTCGCAGTTAATCCTGGCCTGTTAGAAACATCAGAAGGCTG
TAGACAAATACTGGGACAGCTACAACCATCCCTTCAGACAGGATCAGAAGAACTTAGATCATTATATAAT
ACAGTAGCAACCCTCTATTGTGTGCATCAAAGGATAGAGATAAAAGACACCAAGGAAGCTTTAGACAAGA
TAGAGGAAGAGCAAAACAAAAGTAAGACCACCGCACAGCAAGCGGCCGGCCGCTGATCTTCAGACCTGGA
GGAGGAGATATGAGGGACAATTGGAGAAGTGAATTATATAAATATAAAGTAGTAAAAATTGAACCATTAG
GAGTAGCACCCACCAAGGCAAAGAGAAGAGTGGTGCAGAGAGAAAAAAGAGCAGTGGGAATAGGAGCTTT
GTTCCTTGGGTTCTTGGGAGCAGCAGGAAGCACTATGGGCGCAGCGTCAATGACGCTGACGGTACAGGCC
AGACAATTATTGTCTGGTATAGTGCAGCAGCAGAACAATTTGCTGAGGGCTATTGAGGCGCAACAGCATC
TGTTGCAACTCACAGTCTGGGGCATCAAGCAGCTCCAGGCAAGAATCCTGGCTGTGGAAAGATACCTAAA
GGATCAACAGCTCCTGGGGATTTGGGGTTGCTCTGGAAAACTCATTTGCACCACTGCTGTGCCTTGGAAT
GCTAGTTGGAGTAATAAATCTCTGGAACAGATTTGGAATCACACGACCTGGATGGAGTGGGACAGAGAAA
TTAACAATTACACAAGCTTAATACACTCCTTAATTGAAGAATCGCAAAACCAGCAAGAAAAGAATGAACA
AGAATTATTGGAATTAGATAAATGGGCAAGTTTGTGGAATTGGTTTAACATAACAAATTGGCTGTGGTAT
ATAAAATTATTCATAATGATAGTAGGAGGCTTGGTAGGTTTAAGAATAGTTTTTGCTGTACTTTCTATAG
TGAATAGAGTTAGGCAGGGATATTCACCATTATCGTTTCAGACCCACCTCCCAACCCCGAGGGGACCCGA
CAGGCCCGAAGGAATAGAAGAAGAAGGTGGAGAGAGAGACAGAGACAGATCCATTCGATTAGTGAACGGA
TCGGCACTGCGTGCGCCAATTCTGCAGACAAATGGCAGTATTCATCCACAATTTTAAAAGAAAAGGGGGG
ATTGGGGGGTACAGTGCAGGGGAAAGAATAGTAGACATAATAGCAACAGACATACAAACTAAAGAATTAC
AAAAACAAATTACAAAAATTCAAAATTTTCGGGTTTATTACAGGGACAGCAGAGATCCAGTTTGGTTAGT
ACCGGGCCCGCTCTAGCCCTGCAGGAACTGTTTAAACTGTGAGGGCCTATTTCCCATGATTCCTTCATAT
TTGCATATACGATACAAGGCTGTTAGAGAGATAATTGGAATTAATTTGACTGTAAACACAAAGATATTAG
TACAAAATACGTGACGTAGAAAGTAATAATTTCTTGGGTAGTTTGCAGTTTTAAAATTATGTTTTAAAAT
GGACTATCATATGCTTACCGTAACTTGAAAGTATTTCGATTTCTTGGCTTTATATATCTTGTGGAAAGGA
CCAAACACCGAAGACGTTCTGAGATCCGAGGTTTTAGAGCTAGAAATAGCAAGTTAAAATAAGGCTAGTC
CGTTATCAACTTGAAAAAGTGGCACCGAGTCGGTGCTTTTTTGTTTGGCGCGCCTATGGCTTAATTAACA
TGGCGGCCGCATTCTACCGGGTAGGGGAGGCGCTTTTCCCAAGGCAGTCTGGAGCATGCGCTTTAGCAGC
CCCGCTGGGCACTTGGCGCTACACAAGTGGCCTCTGGCCTCGCACACATTCCACATCCACCGGTAGGCGC
CAACCGGCTCCGTTCTTTGGTGGCCCCTTCGCGCCACCTTCTACTCCTCCCCTAGTCAGGAAGTTCCCCC
CCGCCCCGCAGCTCGCGTCGTGCAGGACGTGACAAATGGAAGTAGCACGTCTCACTAGTCTCGTGCAGAT
GGACAGCACCGCTGAGCAATGGAAGCGGGTAGGCCTTTGGGGCAGCGGCCAATAGCAGCTTTGCTCCTTC
GCTTTCTGGGCTCAGAGGCTGGGAAGGGGTGGGTCCGGGGGCGGGCTCAGGGGCGGGCTCAGGGGCGGGG
CGGGCGCCCGAAGGTCCTCCGGAGGCCCGGCATTCTGCACGCTTCAAAAGCGCACGTCTGCCGCGCTGTT
CTCCTCTTCCTCATCTCCGGGACCCGGGATGCCCAAGAAGAAGAGGAAGGTGTCCAATTTACTGACCGTA
CACCAAAATTTGCCTGCATTACCGGTCGATGCAACGAGTGATGAGGTTCGCAAGAACCTGATGGACATGT
TCAGGGATCGCCAGGCGTTTTCTGAGCATACCTGGAAAATGCTTCTGTCCGTTTGCCGGTCGTGGGCGGC
ATGGTGCAAGTTGAATAACCGGAAATGGTTTCCCGCAGAACCTGAAGATGTTCGCGATTATCTTCTATAT
CTTCAGGCGCGCGGTCTGGCAGTAAAAACTATCCAGCAACATTTGGGCCAGCTAAACATGCTTCATCGTC
GGTCCGGGCTGCCACGACCAAGTGACAGCAATGCTGTTTCACTGGTTATGCGGCGGATCCGAAAAGAAAA
CGTTGATGCCGGTGAACGTGCAAAACAGGCTCTAGCGTTCGAACGCACTGATTTCGACCAGGTTCGTTCA
CTCATGGAAAATAGCGATCGCTGCCAGGATATACGTAATCTGGCATTTCTGGGGATTGCTTATAACACCC
TGTTACGTATAGCCGAAATTGCCAGGATCAGGGTTAAAGATATCTCACGTACTGACGGTGGGAGAATGTT
AATCCATATTGGCAGAACGAAAACGCTGGTTAGCACCGCAGGTGTAGAGAAGGCACTTAGCCTGGGGGTA
ACTAAACTGGTCGAGCGATGGATTTCCGTCTCTGGTGTAGCTGATGATCCGAATAACTACCTGTTTTGCC
GGGTCAGAAAAAATGGTGTTGCCGCGCCATCTGCCACCAGCCAGCTATCAACTCGCGCCCTGGAAGGGAT
TTTTGAAGCAACTCATCGATTGATTTACGGCGCTAAGGATGACTCTGGTCAGAGATACCTGGCCTGGTCT
GGACACAGTGCCCGTGTCGGAGCCGCGCGAGATATGGCCCGCGCTGGAGTTTCAATACCGGAGATCATGC
AAGCTGGTGGCTGGACCAATGTAAATATTGTCATGAACTATATCCGTAACCTGGATAGTGAAACAGGGGC
AATGGTGCGCCTGCTGGAAGATGGCGATTAGCCATGTTTAAGGGTTCCGGTTCCACTAGGTACAATTCGA
TATCAAGCTTATCGATAATCAACCTCTGGATTACAAAATTTGTGAAAGATTGACTGGTATTCTTAACTAT
GTTGCTCCTTTTACGCTATGTGGATACGCTGCTTTAATGCCTTTGTATCATGCTATTGCTTCCCGTATGG
CTTTCATTTTCTCCTCCTTGTATAAATCCTGGTTGCTGTCTCTTTATGAGGAGTTGTGGCCCGTTGTCAG
GCAACGTGGCGTGGTGTGCACTGTGTTTGCTGACGCAACCCCCACTGGTTGGGGCATTGCCACCACCTGT
CAGCTCCTTTCCGGGACTTTCGCTTTCCCCCTCCCTATTGCCACGGCGGAACTCATCGCCGCCTGCCTTG
CCCGCTGCTGGACAGGGGCTCGGCTGTTGGGCACTGACAATTCCGTGGTGTTGTCGGGGAAATCATCGTC
CTTTCCTTGGCTGCTCGCCTGTGTTGCCACCTGGATTCTGCGCGGGACGTCCTTCTGCTACGTCCCTTCG
GCCCTCAATCCAGCGGACCTTCCTTCCCGCGGCCTGCTGCCGGCTCTGCGGCCTCTTCCGCGTCTTCGCC
TTCGCCCTCAGACGAGTCGGATCTCCCTTTGGGCCGCCTCCCCGCATCGATACCGTCGACCTCGATCGAG
ACCTAGAAAAACATGGAGCAATCACAAGTAGCAATACAGCAGCTACCAATGCTGATTGTGCCTGGCTAGA
AGCACAAGAGGAGGAGGAGGTGGGTTTTCCAGTCACACCTCAGGTACCTTTAAGACCAATGACTTACAAG
GCAGCTGTAGATCTTAGCCACTTTTTAAAAGAAAAGGGGGGACTGGAAGGGCTAATTCACTCCCAACGAA
GACAAGATATCCTTGATCTGTGGATCTACCACACACAAGGCTACTTCCCTGATTGGCAGAACTACACACC
AGGGCCAGGGATCAGATATCCACTGACCTTTGGATGGTGCTACAAGCTAGTACCAGTTGAGCAAGAGAAG
GTAGAAGAAGCCAATGAAGGAGAGAACACCCGCTTGTTACACCCTGTGAGCCTGCATGGGATGGATGACC
CGGAGAGAGAAGTATTAGAGTGGAGGTTTGACAGCCGCCTAGCATTTCATCACATGGCCCGAGAGCTGCA
TCCGGACTGTACTGGGTCTCTCTGGTTAGACCAGATCTGAGCCTGGGAGCTCTCTGGCTAACTAGGGAAC
CCACTGCTTAAGCCTCAATAAAGCTTGCCTTGAGTGCTTCAAGTAGTGTGTGCCCGTCTGTTGTGTGACT
CTGGTAACTAGAGATCCCTCAGACCCTTTTAGTCAGTGTGGAAAATCTCTAGCAGCATGTGAGCAAAAGG
CCAGCAAAAGGCCAGGAACCGTAAAAAGGCCGCGTTGCTGGCGTTTTTCCATAGGCTCCGCCCCCCTGAC
GAGCATCACAAAAATCGACGCTCAAGTCAGAGGTGGCGAAACCCGACAGGACTATAAAGATACCAGGCGT
TTCCCCCTGGAAGCTCCCTCGTGCGCTCTCCTGTTCCGACCCTGCCGCTTACCGGATACCTGTCCGCCTT
TCTCCCTTCGGGAAGCGTGGCGCTTTCTCATAGCTCACGCTGTAGGTATCTCAGTTCGGTGTAGGTCGTT
CGCTCCAAGCTGGGCTGTGTGCACGAACCCCCCGTTCAGCCCGACCGCTGCGCCTTATCCGGTAACTATC
GTCTTGAGTCCAACCCGGTAAGACACGACTTATCGCCACTGGCAGCAGCCACTGGTAACAGGATTAGCAG
AGCGAGGTATGTAGGCGGTGCTACAGAGTTCTTGAAGTGGTGGCCTAACTACGGCTACACTAGAAGAACA
GTATTTGGTATCTGCGCTCTGCTGAAGCCAGTTACCTTCGGAAAAAGAGTTGGTAGCTCTTGATCCGGCA
AACAAACCACCGCTGGTAGCGGTGGTTTTTTTGTTTGCAAGCAGCAGATTACGCGCAGAAAAAAAGGATC
TCAAGAAGATCCTTTGATCTTTTCTACGGGGTCTGACGCTCAGTGGAACGAAAACTCACGTTAAGGGATT
TTGGTCATGAGATTATCAAAAAGGATCTTCACCTAGATCCTTTTAAATTAAAAATGAAGTTTTAAATCAA
TCTAAAGTATATATGAGTAAACTTGGTCTGACAGTTACCAATGCTTAATCAGTGAGGCACCTATCTCAGC
GATCTGTCTATTTCGTTCATCCATAGTTGCCTGACTCCCCGTCGTGTAGATAACTACGATACGGGAGGGC
TTACCATCTGGCCCCAGTGCTGCAATGATACCGCGAGACCCACGCTCACCGGCTCCAGATTTATCAGCAA
TAAACCAGCCAGCCGGAAGGGCCGAGCGCAGAAGTGGTCCTGCAACTTTATCCGCCTCCATCCAGTCTAT
TAATTGTTGCCGGGAAGCTAGAGTAAGTAGTTCGCCAGTTAATAGTTTGCGCAACGTTGTTGCCATTGCT
ACAGGCATCGTGGTGTCACGCTCGTCGTTTGGTATGGCTTCATTCAGCTCCGGTTCCCAACGATCAAGGC
GAGTTACATGATCCCCCATGTTGTGCAAAAAAGCGGTTAGCTCCTTCGGTCCTCCGATCGTTGTCAGAAG
TAAGTTGGCCGCAGTGTTATCACTCATGGTTATGGCAGCACTGCATAATTCTCTTACTGTCATGCCATCC
GTAAGATGCTTTTCTGTGACTGGTGAGTACTCAACCAAGTCATTCTGAGAATAGTGTATGCGGCGACCGA
GTTGCTCTTGCCCGGCGTCAATACGGGATAATACCGCGCCACATAGCAGAACTTTAAAAGTGCTCATCAT
TGGAAAACGTTCTTCGGGGCGAAAACTCTCAAGGATCTTACCGCTGTTGAGATCCAGTTCGATGTAACCC
ACTCGTGCACCCAACTGATCTTCAGCATCTTTTACTTTCACCAGCGTTTCTGGGTGAGCAAAAACAGGAA
GGCAAAATGCCGCAAAAAAGGGAATAAGGGCGACACGGAAATGTTGAATACTCATACTCTTCCTTTTTCA
ATATTATTGAAGCATTTATCAGGGTTATTGTCTCATGAGCGGATACATATTTGAATGTAT
